Addgene plasmid #143453: TFORF0950
Purpose: Lentiviral vector for overexpressing transcription factor ORFs with unique 24-bp barcodes. Barcodes facilitate identification of transcription factors in pooled screens.
Depositing lab: Feng Zhang. Depositing organization: Broad Institute. Publication: A transcription factor atlas of directed differentiation. Joung J, Ma S, Tay T, Geiger-Schuller KR, Kirchgatterer PC, Verdine VK, Guo B, Arias-Garcia MA, Allen WE, Singh A, Kuksenko O, Abudayyeh OO, Gootenberg JS, Fu Z, Macrae RK, Buenrostro JD, Regev A, Zhang F. Cell. 2023 Jan 5;186(1):209-229.e26. doi: 10.1016/j.cell.2022.11.026. PubMed 36608654.
Backbone
  Vector backbone: pLX_TRC317
  Backbone manufacturer: Broad Institute Genetic Perturbation Platform
  Backbone size w/o insert (bp): 8264
  Vector type: Mammalian Expression, Lentiviral
  Selectable markers: Puromycin
Growth in bacteria
  Bacterial resistance: Ampicillin, 100 μg/mL
  Growth temperature: 37°C
  Growth strain: Stbl3
  Copy number: High Copy
Gene/Insert
  Gene/Insert name: PBRM1
  Species: H. sapiens (human)
  Insert size (bp): 4850
  Entrez Gene: PBRM1 (a.k.a. BAF180, PB1, RCC, SMARCH1)
  Promoter: EF1a
  Cloning method: Unknown
  Sequencing primers: 5′ GGGTGGAGACTGAAGTTAGGCCAG; 3′ CACATAGCGTAAAAGGAGCAACATAG
Terms and licenses: Academic/Nonprofit Terms; Industry Terms: Not Available to Industry
Depositor comments: XM_017006765,ENST00000337303 . The transcription factor ORF portion of this plasmid was synthesized by Genewiz. Please test multiple small colonies in case of plasmid recombination. To make this collection available in a timely manner, a portion of this collection was not fully sequenced by Addgene. If an Addgene verified full plasmid sequence is not available, please contact us prior to placing an order to request the full sequence.
How to cite: TFORF0950 was a gift from Feng Zhang (Addgene plasmid # 143453 ; http://n2t.net/addgene:143453 ; RRID:Addgene_143453)
