[The description below was written by a language model from this plasmid's Addgene catalogue record and pLannotate feature annotations shown in this document.]
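Description:
TFORF0950 is a lentiviral mammalian expression plasmid built on the pLX_TRC317 backbone and belongs to a barcoded collection of transcription factor open reading frames. It carries human PBRM1 (also called BAF180 or PB1), a subunit of the PBAF form of the SWI/SNF chromatin remodelling complex. The synthesized ORF of roughly 4.8 kb sits directly downstream of the strong constitutive EF-1α promoter. The automated annotation labels this coding sequence by its closest mouse homologue, but the catalogue entry gives the species as human. A WPRE follows the ORF to boost transcript stability and expression. The collection's purpose statement says each construct has a unique 24-bp barcode, but the barcode is not annotated as a separate feature in the table. A short U6 promoter fragment lies between the ORF and the WPRE.

The viral framework is third-generation and self-inactivating. An RSV promoter drives a truncated HIV-1 5' LTR, followed by the Ψ packaging signal with a partial gag fragment, the RRE for Rev-dependent nuclear export, a cPPT/CTS, and a ΔU3 3' LTR with an SV40 polyadenylation signal beyond it. Within the proviral region, upstream of the EF-1α cassette, an SV40 promoter expresses puromycin N-acetyltransferase, which allows selection of transduced cells. In E. coli the plasmid is maintained through a high-copy ColE1/pUC origin and ampicillin resistance, and an f1 origin and lac-derived remnants are also present. The depositor warns that the plasmid may recombine.

The vector is intended for overexpressing PBRM1 in mammalian cells, either alone or as part of pooled screens in which barcode sequencing identifies the factor carried by each cell, as in directed differentiation studies.
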