Features (pLannotate 1.2.2; 31 found; start..end, strand, type, name):
      1..1179    +  promoter       EF-1α promoter: strong constitutive promoter for human elongation factor EF-1α
   1196..5941    +  CDS            Pbrm1: PB1_MOUSE - Also known as Baf180, Pb1. Experimental evidence at protein level: Swiss-Prot protein existence level 1. Involved in transcriptional activation and repression of select genes by chromatin remodeling (alteration of DNA-nucleosome topology). Required for the stability of the SWI/SNF chromatin remodeling complex SWI/SNF-B (PBAF). Acts as a negative regulator of cell proliferation. From Mus musculus (Mouse).
   5957..6010    +  promoter       U6 promoter (fragment): RNA polymerase III promoter for human U6 snRNA
   6052..6640    +  misc_feature   WPRE: woodchuck hepatitis virus posttranscriptional regulatory element
   6691..6710    +  misc_feature   cPPT/CTS (fragment): central polypurine tract and central termination sequence of HIV-1
   6712..6945    +  LTR            3' LTR (ΔU3): self-inactivating 3' long terminal repeat (LTR) from HIV-1
   7023..7144    +  polyA_signal   SV40 poly(A) signal: SV40 polyadenylation signal
   7184..7319    +  rep_origin     SV40 ori: SV40 origin of replication
   7340..7358    -  promoter       T7 promoter: promoter for bacteriophage T7 RNA polymerase
   7366..7521    +  CDS            lacZα (fragment): LacZα fragment of β-galactosidase; lacZ fragment
   7526..7954    +  rep_origin     f1 ori (sequence partly withheld): f1 bacteriophage origin of replication; arrow indicates direction of (+) strand synthesis
   8007..8111    +  promoter       AmpR promoter: bla
   8112..8972    +  CDS            AmpR: β-lactamase; bla; confers resistance to ampicillin, carbenicillin, and related antibiotics
   9143..9731    +  rep_origin     ori: high-copy-number ColE1/pMB1/pBR322/pUC origin of replication
   9914..10006   +  CDS            lacI (fragment): lac repressor; lacI; The lac repressor binds to the lac operator to inhibit transcription in E. coli. This inhibition can be relieved by adding lactose or isopropyl-β-D-thiogalactopyranoside (IPTG).
  10019..10040   +  protein_bind   CAP binding site: CAP binding activates transcription in the presence of cAMP. E. coli catabolite activator protein
  10055..10085   +  promoter       lac promoter: promoter for the E. coli lac operon
  10089..10111   +  protein_bind   lac operator (fragment): The lac repressor binds to the lac operator to inhibit transcription in E. coli. This inhibition can be relieved by adding lactose or isopropyl-β-D-thiogalactopyranoside (IPTG). lac repressor encoded by lacI
  10154..10172   +  promoter       T3 promoter: promoter for bacteriophage T3 RNA polymerase
  10200..10426   +  promoter       RSV promoter: Rous sarcoma virus enhancer/promoter
  10427..10607   +  LTR            5' LTR (truncated): truncated 5' long terminal repeat (LTR) from HIV-1
  10654..10779   +  misc_feature   HIV-1 Ψ: packaging signal of human immunodeficiency virus type 1
  10763..11126   +  CDS            HIV-1 gag (fragment): gag protein from human immunodeficiency virus 1; gag
  11272..11505   +  misc_feature   RRE: The Rev response element (RRE) of HIV-1 allows for Rev-dependent mRNA export from the nucleus to the cytoplasm.
  11882..11908   +  CDS            Rev (fragment): human immunodeficiency virus 1 (HIV-1) Rev protein; rev; enhances nuclear export of unspliced and incompletely spliced viral mRNAs
  11915..11938   +  promoter       SV40 promoter (fragment): SV40 early promoter
  11939..12010   +  promoter       SV40 promoter (fragment): SV40 enhancer and early promoter
  12034..12169   +  rep_origin     SV40 ori: SV40 origin of replication
  12215..12811   +  CDS            PuroR (fragment): puromycin N-acetyltransferase; pac from Streptomyces; confers resistance to puromycin
  12860..12977   +  misc_feature   cPPT/CTS: central polypurine tract and central termination sequence of HIV-1
  13042..13108   +  CDS            small t antigen (fragment): SV40 (simian virus 40) small t antigen
>Addgene plasmid #143453 | TFORF0950 | addgene full sequence | sequence record 353755 | Addgene NGS Result
GGCTCCGGTGCCCGTCAGTGGGCAGAGCGCACATCGCCCACAGTCCCCGAGAAGTTGGGGGGAGGGGTCG
GCAATTGAACCGGTGCCTAGAGAAGGTGGCGCGGGGTAAACTGGGAAAGTGATGTCGTGTACTGGCTCCG
CCTTTTTCCCGAGGGTGGGGGAGAACCGTATATAAGTGCAGTAGTCGCCGTGAACGTTCTTTTTCGCAAC
GGGTTTGCCGCCAGAACACAGGTAAGTGCCGTGTGTGGTTCCCGCGGGCCTGGCCTCTTTACGGGTTATG
GCCCTTGCGTGCCTTGAATTACTTCCACCTGGCTGCAGTACGTGATTCTTGATCCCGAGCTTCGGGTTGG
AAGTGGGTGGGAGAGTTCGAGGCCTTGCGCTTAAGGAGCCCCTTCGCCTCGTGCTTGAGTTGAGGCCTGG
CCTGGGCGCTGGGGCCGCCGCGTGCGAATCTGGTGGCACCTTCGCGCCTGTCTCGCTGCTTTCGATAAGT
CTCTAGCCATTTAAAATTTTTGATGACCTGCTGCGACGCTTTTTTTCTGGCAAGATAGTCTTGTAAATGC
GGGCCAAGATCTGCACACTGGTATTTCGGTTTTTGGGGCCGCGGGCGGCGACGGGGCCCGTGCGTCCCAG
CGCACATGTTCGGCGAGGCGGGGCCTGCGAGCGCGGCCACCGAGAATCGGACGGGGGTAGTCTCAAGCTG
GCCGGCCTGCTCTGGTGCCTGGCCTCGCGCCGCCGTGTATCGCCCCGCCCTGGGCGGCAAGGCTGGCCCG
GTCGGCACCAGTTGCGTGAGCGGAAAGATGGCCGCTTCCCGGCCCTGCTGCAGGGAGCTCAAAATGGAGG
ACGCGGCGCTCGGGAGAGCGGGCGGGTGAGTCACCCACACAAAGGAAAAGGGCCTTTCCGTCCTCAGCCG
TCGCTTCATGTGACTCCACGGAGTACCGGGCGCCGTCCAGGCACCTCGATTAGTTCTCGAGCTTTTGGAG
TACGTCGTCTTTAGGTTGGGGGGAGGGGTTTTATGCGATGGAGTTTCCCCACACTGAGTGGGTGGAGACT
GAAGTTAGGCCAGCTTGGCACTTGATGTAATTCTCCTTGGAATTTGCCCTTTTTGAGTTTGGATCTTGGT
TCATTCTCAAGCCTCAGACAGTGGTTCAAAGTTTTTTTCTTCCATTTCAGGTGTCGTGAGGCTAGCACCG
CCACCATGGGTTCCAAGAGAAGAAGAGCTACCTCCCCTTCCAGCAGTGTCAGCGGGGACTTTGATGATGG
GCACCATTCTGTGTCAACACCAGGCCCAAGCAGGAAAAGGAGGAGACTTTCCAATCTTCCAACTGTAGAT
CCTATTGCCGTGTGCCATGAACTCTATAATACCATCCGAGACTATAAGGATGAACAGGGCAGACTTCTCT
GTGAGCTCTTCATTAGGGCACCAAAGCGAAGAAATCAACCAGACTATTATGAAGTGGTTTCTCAGCCCAT
TGACTTGATGAAAATCCAACAGAAACTAAAAATGGAAGAGTATGATGATGTTAATTTGCTGACTGCTGAC
TTCCAGCTTCTTTTTAACAATGCAAAGTCCTATTATAAGCCAGATTCTCCTGAATATAAAGCCGCTTGCA
AACTCTGGGATTTGTACCTTCGAACAAGAAATGAGTTTGTTCAGAAAGGAGAAGCAGATGACGAAGATGA
TGATGAAGATGGGCAAGACAATCAGGGCACAGTGACTGAAGGATCTTCTCCAGCTTACTTGAAGGAGATC
CTGGAGCAGCTTCTTGAAGCCATAGTTGTAGCTACAAATCCATCAGGACGTCTCATTAGCGAACTTTTTC
AGAAACTGCCTTCTAAAGTGCAATATCCAGATTATTATGCAATAATTAAGGAGCCTATAGATCTCAAGAC
CATTGCCCAGAGGATACAGAATGGAAGCTACAAAAGTATTCATGCAATGGCCAAAGATATAGATCTCCTC
GCAAAAAATGCCAAAACTTATAATGAGCCTGGCTCTCAAGTATTCAAGGATGCAAATTCAATTAAAAAAA
TATTTTATATGAAAAAGGCTGAAATTGAACATCATGAAATGGCTAAGTCAAGTCTTCGAATGAGGACTCC
ATCCAACTTGGCTGCAGCCAGACTGACAGGTCCTTCACACAGTAAAGGCAGCCTTGGTGAAGAGAGAAAT
CCCACTAGCAAGTATTACCGTAATAAAAGAGCAGTACAAGGAGGTCGTTTATCAGCAATTACAATGGCAC
TTCAATATGGCTCAGAAAGTGAAGAAGATGCTGCTTTAGCTGCTGCACGCTATGAAGAGGGAGAGTCAGA
AGCAGAAAGCATCACTTCCTTTATGGATGTTTCAAATCCTTTTTATCAGCTTTATGACACAGTTAGGAGT
TGTCGGAATAACCAAGGGCAGCTAATAGCTGAACCTTTTTACCATTTGCCTTCAAAGAAAAAATACCCTG
ATTATTACCAGCAAATTAAAATGCCCATATCACTACAACAGATCCGAACAAAACTGAAGAATCAAGAATA
TGAAACTTTAGATCATTTGGAGTGTGATCTGAATTTAATGTTTGAAAATGCCAAACGCTATAATGTGCCC
AATTCAGCCATCTACAAGCGAGTTCTAAAATTGCAGCAAGTTATGCAGGCAAAGAAGAAAGAGCTTGCCA
GGAGAGACGATATCGAGGACGGAGACAGCATGATCTCTTCAGCCACCTCTGATACTGGTAGTGCCAAAAG
AAAAAGTAAAAAGAACATAAGAAAGCAGCGAATGAAAATCTTATTCAATGTTGTTCTTGAAGCTCGAGAG
CCAGGTTCAGGCAGAAGACTTTGTGACCTATTTATGGTTAAACCATCCAAAAAGGACTATCCTGATTATT
ATAAAATCATCTTGGAGCCAATGGACTTGAAAATAATTGAGCATAACATCCGCAATGACAAATATGCTGG
TGAAGAGGGAATGATAGAAGACATGAAGCTGATGTTCCGGAATGCCAGGCACTATAATGAGGAGGGCTCC
CAGGTTTATAATGATGCACATATCCTGGAGAAGTTACTCAAGGAGAAAAGGAAAGAGCTGGGCCCACTGC
CTGATGATGATGACATGGCTTCTCCCAAACTCAAGCTGAGTAGGAAGAGTGGCATTTCTCCTAAAAAATC
AAAATACATGACTCCAATGCAGCAGAAACTAAATGAGGTCTATGAAGCTGTAAAGAACTATACTGATAAG
AGGGGTCGCCGCCTCAGTGCCATATTTCTGAGGCTTCCCTCTAGATCTGAGTTGCCTGACTACTATCTGA
CTATTAAAAAGCCCATGGACATGGAAAAAATTCGAAGTCACATGATGGCCAACAAGTACCAAGATATTGA
CTCTATGGTTGAGGACTTTGTCATGATGTTTAATAATGCCTGTACATACAATGAGCCGGAGTCTTTGATC
TACAAAGATGCTCTTGTTCTACACAAAGTCCTGCTTGAAACACGCAGAGACCTGGAGGGAGATGAGGACT
CTCATGTCCCAAATGTGACTTTGCTGATTCAAGAGCTTATCCACAATCTTTTTGTGTCAGTCATGAGTCA
TCAGGATGATGAGGGAAGATGCTACAGCGATTCTTTAGCAGAAATTCCTGCTGTGGATCCCAACTTTCCT
AACAAACCACCCCTTACATTTGACATAATTAGGAAGAATGTTGAAAATAATCGCTACCGTCGGCTTGATT
TATTTCAAGAGCATATGTTTGAAGTATTGGAACGAGCAAGAAGGATGAATCGGACAGATTCAGAAATATA
TGAAGATGCAGTAGAACTTCAGCAGTTTTTTATTAAAATTCGTGATGAACTCTGCAAAAATGGAGAGATT
CTTCTTTCACCGGCACTCAGCTATACCACAAAACATTTGCATAATGATGTGGAGAAAGAGAGAAAGGAAA
AATTGCCAAAAGAAATAGAGGAAGATAAACTAAAACGAGAAGAAGAAAAAAGAGAAGCTGAAAAGAGTGA
AGATTCCTCTGGTGCTGCAGGCCTCTCAGGCTTACATCGCACATACAGCCAGGACTGTAGCTTTAAAAAC
AGCATGTACCATGTTGGAGATTACGTCTATGTGGAACCTGCAGAGGCCAACCTACAACCACATATCGTCT
GTATTGAAAGACTGTGGGAGGATTCAGCTGGTGAAAAATGGTTGTATGGCTGTTGGTTTTACCGACCAAA
TGAAACATTCCACCTGGCTACACGAAAATTTCTAGAAAAAGAAGTTTTTAAGAGTGACTATTACAACAAA
GTTCCAGTTAGTAAAATTCTAGGCAAGTGTGTGGTCATGTTTGTCAAGGAATACTTTAAGTTATGCCCAG
AAAACTTCCGAGATGAGGATGTTTTTGTCTGTGAATCACGGTATTCTGCCAAAACCAAATCTTTTAAGAA
AATTAAACTGTGGACCATGCCCATCAGCTCAGTCAGGTTTGTCCCTCGGGATGTGCCTCTGCCTGTGGTT
CGCGTGGCCTCTGTATTTGCAAATGCAGATAAAGGTGATGATGAGAAGAATACAGACAACTCAGAGGACA
GTCGAGCTGAAGACAATTTTAACTTGGAAAAGGAAAAAGAAGATGTCCCTGTGGAAATGTCCAATGGTGA
ACCAGGTTGCCACTACTTTGAGCAGCTCCATTACAATGACATGTGGCTGAAGGTTGGCGACTGTGTCTTC
ATCAAGTCCCATGGCCTGGTGCGTCCTCGTGTGGGCAGAATTGAAAAAGTATGGGTTCGAGATGGAGCTG
CATATTTTTATGGCCCCATCTTCATTCACCCAGAAGAAACAGAGCATGAGCCCACAAAAATGTTCTACAA
AAAAGAAGTATTTCTGAGTAATCTGGAAGAAACCTGCCCCATGACATGTATTCTCGGAAAGTGTGCTGTG
TTGTCATTCAAGGACTTCCTCTCCTGCAGGCCAACTGAAATACCAGAAAATGACATTCTGCTTTGTGAGA
GCCGCTACAATGAGAGCGACAAGCAGATGAAGAAATTCAAAGGATTGAAGAGGTTTTCACTCTCTGCTAA
AGTGGTAGATGATGAAATTTACTACTTCAGAAAACCAATTGTTCCTCAGAAGGAGCCATCACCTTTGCTG
GAAAAGAAGATCCAGTTGCTAGAAGCTAAATTTGCCGAGTTAGAAGGTGGAGATGATGATATTGAAGAGA
TGGGAGAAGAAGATAGTGAGGTCATTGAACCTCCTTCTCTACCTCAGCTTCAGACCCCCCTGGCCAGTGA
GCTGGACCTCATGCCCTACACACCCCCACAGTCTACCCCAAAGTCTGCCAAAGGCAGTGCAAAGAAGGAA
GGCTCCAAACGGAAAATCAACATGAGTGGCTACATCCTGTTCAGCAGTGAGATGAGGGCTGTGATTAAGG
CCCAACACCCAGACTACTCTTTCGGGGAGCTCAGCCGCCTGGTGGGGACAGAATGGAGAAATCTTGAGAC
AGCCAAGAAAGCAGAATATGAAGGTGTGATGAACCAAGGAGTGGCCCCTATGGTAGGGACTCCAGCACCA
GGTGGAAGTCCATATGGACAACAGGTGGGAGTTTTGGGGCCTCCAGGGCAGCAGGCACCACCTCCATATC
CCGGCCCACATCCAGCTGGACCCCCTGTCATACAGCAGCCAACAACACCCATGTTTGTAGCTCCCCCACC
AAAGACCCAGCGGCTTCTTCACTCAGAGGCCTACCTGAAATACATTGAAGGACTCAGTGCGGAGTCCAAC
AGCATTAGCAAGTGGGATCAGACACTGGCAGCTCGAAGACGCGACGTCCATTTGTCGAAAGAACAGGAGA
GCCGCCTACCCTCTCACTGGCTGAAAAGCAAAGGGGCCCACACCACCATGGCAGATGCCCTCTGGCGCCT
TCGAGATTTGATGCTCCGGGACACCCTCAACATTCGCCAAGCATACAACCTAGAAAATGTTTAGTAATGA
ACTAGTCCGTAACTTGAAAGTATTTCGATTTCTTGGCTTTATATATCTTGTGGAAAGGACGAGTGAGTCG
GCGTCCCGTCCTGCGAACGCGTTAAGTCGACAATCAACCTCTGGATTACAAAATTTGTGAAAGATTGACT
GGTATTCTTAACTATGTTGCTCCTTTTACGCTATGTGGATACGCTGCTTTAATGCCTTTGTATCATGCTA
TTGCTTCCCGTATGGCTTTCATTTTCTCCTCCTTGTATAAATCCTGGTTGCTGTCTCTTTATGAGGAGTT
GTGGCCCGTTGTCAGGCAACGTGGCGTGGTGTGCACTGTGTTTGCTGACGCAACCCCCACTGGTTGGGGC
ATTGCCACCACCTGTCAGCTCCTTTCCGGGACTTTCGCTTTCCCCCTCCCTATTGCCACGGCGGAACTCA
TCGCCGCCTGCCTTGCCCGCTGCTGGACAGGGGCTCGGCTGTTGGGCACTGACAATTCCGTGGTGTTGTC
GGGGAAATCATCGTCCTTTCCTTGGCTGCTCGCCTGTGTTGCCACCTGGATTCTGCGCGGGACGTCCTTC
TGCTACGTCCCTTCGGCCCTCAATCCAGCGGACCTTCCTTCCCGCGGCCTGCTGCCGGCTCTGCGGCCTC
TTCCGCGTCTTCGCCTTCGCCCTCAGACGAGTCGGATCTCCCTTTGGGCCGCCTCCCCGCGTCGACTTTA
AGACCAATGACTTACAAGGCAGCTGTAGATCTTAGCCACTTTTTAAAAGAAAAGGGGGGACTGGAAGGGC
TAATTCACTCCCAACGAAGACAAGATCTGCTTTTTGCTTGTACTGGGTCTCTCTGGTTAGACCAGATCTG
AGCCTGGGAGCTCTCTGGCTAACTAGGGAACCCACTGCTTAAGCCTCAATAAAGCTTGCCTTGAGTGCTT
CAAGTAGTGTGTGCCCGTCTGTTGTGTGACTCTGGTAACTAGAGATCCCTCAGACCCTTTTAGTCAGTGT
GGAAAATCTCTAGCAGTACGTATAGTAGTTCATGTCATCTTATTATTCAGTATTTATAACTTGCAAAGAA
ATGAATATCAGAGAGTGAGAGGAACTTGTTTATTGCAGCTTATAATGGTTACAAATAAAGCAATAGCATC
ACAAATTTCACAAATAAAGCATTTTTTTCACTGCATTCTAGTTGTGGTTTGTCCAAACTCATCAATGTAT
CTTATCATGTCTGGCTCTAGCTATCCCGCCCCTAACTCCGCCCATCCCGCCCCTAACTCCGCCCAGTTCC
GCCCATTCTCCGCCCCATGGCTGACTAATTTTTTTTATTTATGCAGAGGCCGAGGCCGCCTCGGCCTCTG
AGCTATTCCAGAAGTAGTGAGGAGGCTTTTTTGGAGGCCTAGGGACGTACCCAATTCGCCCTATAGTGAG
TCGTATTACGCGCGCTCACTGGCCGTCGTTTTACAACGTCGTGACTGGGAAAACCCTGGCGTTACCCAAC
TTAATCGCCTTGCAGCACATCCCCCTTTCGCCAGCTGGCGTAATAGCGAAGAGGCCCGCACCGATCGCCC
TTCCCAACAGTTGCGCAGCCTGAATGGCGAATGGG
[124 nt withheld, positions 7526-7649]
C
[91 nt withheld, positions 7651-7741]
A
[49 nt withheld, positions 7743-7791]
CCTTTGACGTTGGAGTCCACGTTCTTT
[37 nt withheld, positions 7819-7855]
ACCCTATCTCGGTCTATTCTTTTGATTTATAAGGGATTTTGCCGATTTCGGCCTATTGGTTAAAAAATGA
GCTGATTTAACAAAAATTTAACGCGAATTTTAACAAAATATTAACGCTTACAATTTAGGTGGCACTTTTC
GGGGAAATGTGCGCGGAACCCCTATTTGTTTATTTTTCTAAATACATTCAAATATGTATCCGCTCATGAG
ACAATAACCCTGATAAATGCTTCAATAATATTGAAAAAGGAAGAGTATGAGTATTCAACATTTCCGTGTC
GCCCTTATTCCCTTTTTTGCGGCATTTTGCCTTCCTGTTTTTGCTCACCCAGAAACGCTGGTGAAAGTAA
AAGATGCTGAAGATCAGTTGGGTGCACGAGTGGGTTACATCGAACTGGATCTCAACAGCGGTAAGATCCT
TGAGAGTTTTCGCCCCGAAGAACGTTTTCCAATGATGAGCACTTTTAAAGTTCTGCTATGTGGCGCGGTA
TTATCCCGTATTGACGCCGGGCAAGAGCAACTCGGTCGCCGCATACACTATTCTCAGAATGACTTGGTTG
AGTACTCACCAGTCACAGAAAAGCATCTTACGGATGGCATGACAGTAAGAGAATTATGCAGTGCTGCCAT
AACCATGAGTGATAACACTGCGGCCAACTTACTTCTGACAACGATCGGAGGACCGAAGGAGCTAACCGCT
TTTTTGCACAACATGGGGGATCATGTAACTCGCCTTGATCGTTGGGAACCGGAGCTGAATGAAGCCATAC
CAAACGACGAGCGTGACACCACGATGCCTGTAGCAATGGCAACAACGTTGCGCAAACTATTAACTGGCGA
ACTACTTACTCTAGCTTCCCGGCAACAATTAATAGACTGGATGGAGGCGGATAAAGTTGCAGGACCACTT
CTGCGCTCGGCCCTTCCGGCTGGCTGGTTTATTGCTGATAAATCTGGAGCCGGTGAGCGTGGGTCTCGCG
GTATCATTGCAGCACTGGGGCCAGATGGTAAGCCCTCCCGTATCGTAGTTATCTACACGACGGGGAGTCA
GGCAACTATGGATGAACGAAATAGACAGATCGCTGAGATAGGTGCCTCACTGATTAAGCATTGGTAACTG
TCAGACCAAGTTTACTCATATATACTTTAGATTGATTTAAAACTTCATTTTTAATTTAAAAGGATCTAGG
TGAAGATCCTTTTTGATAATCTCATGACCAAAATCCCTTAACGTGAGTTTTCGTTCCACTGAGCGTCAGA
CCCCGTAGAAAAGATCAAAGGATCTTCTTGAGATCCTTTTTTTCTGCGCGTAATCTGCTGCTTGCAAACA
AAAAAACCACCGCTACCAGCGGTGGTTTGTTTGCCGGATCAAGAGCTACCAACTCTTTTTCCGAAGGTAA
CTGGCTTCAGCAGAGCGCAGATACCAAATACTGTTCTTCTAGTGTAGCCGTAGTTAGGCCACCACTTCAA
GAACTCTGTAGCACCGCCTACATACCTCGCTCTGCTAATCCTGTTACCAGTGGCTGCTGCCAGTGGCGAT
AAGTCGTGTCTTACCGGGTTGGACTCAAGACGATAGTTACCGGATAAGGCGCAGCGGTCGGGCTGAACGG
GGGGTTCGTGCACACAGCCCAGCTTGGAGCGAACGACCTACACCGAACTGAGATACCTACAGCGTGAGCT
ATGAGAAAGCGCCACGCTTCCCGAAGGGAGAAAGGCGGACAGGTATCCGGTAAGCGGCAGGGTCGGAACA
GGAGAGCGCACGAGGGAGCTTCCAGGGGGAAACGCCTGGTATCTTTATAGTCCTGTCGGGTTTCGCCACC
TCTGACTTGAGCGTCGATTTTTGTGATGCTCGTCAGGGGGGCGGAGCCTATGGAAAAACGCCAGCAACGC
GGCCTTTTTACGGTTCCTGGCCTTTTGCTGGCCTTTTGCTCACATGTTCTTTCCTGCGTTATCCCCTGAT
TCTGTGGATAACCGTATTACCGCCTTTGAGTGAGCTGATACCGCTCGCCGCAGCCGAACGACCGAGCGCA
GCGAGTCAGTGAGCGAGGAAGCGGAAGAGCGCCCAATACGCAAACCGCCTCTCCCCGCGCGTTGGCCGAT
TCATTAATGCAGCTGGCACGACAGGTTTCCCGACTGGAAAGCGGGCAGTGAGCGCAACGCAATTAATGTG
AGTTAGCTCACTCATTAGGCACCCCAGGCTTTACACTTTATGCTTCCGGCTCGTATGTTGTGTGGAATTG
TGAGCGGATAACAATTTCACACAGGAAACAGCTATGACCATGATTACGCCAAGCGCGCAATTAACCCTCA
CTAAAGGGAACAAAAGCTGGAGCTGCAAGCTTAATGTAGTCTTATGCAATACTCTTGTAGTCTTGCAACA
TGGTAACGATGAGTTAGCAACATGCCTTACAAGGAGAGAAAAAGCACCGTGCATGCCGATTGGTGGAAGT
AAGGTGGTACGATCGTGCCTTATTAGGAAGGCAACAGACGGGTCTGACATGGATTGGACGAACCACTGAA
TTGCCGCATTGCAGAGATATTGTATTTAAGTGCCTAGCTCGATACATAAACGGGTCTCTCTGGTTAGACC
AGATCTGAGCCTGGGAGCTCTCTGGCTAACTAGGGAACCCACTGCTTAAGCCTCAATAAAGCTTGCCTTG
AGTGCTTCAAGTAGTGTGTGCCCGTCTGTTGTGTGACTCTGGTAACTAGAGATCCCTCAGACCCTTTTAG
TCAGTGTGGAAAATCTCTAGCAGTGGCGCCCGAACAGGGACTTGAAAGCGAAAGGGAAACCAGAGGAGCT
CTCTCGACGCAGGACTCGGCTTGCTGAAGCGCGCACGGCAAGAGGCGAGGGGCGGCGACTGGTGAGTACG
CCAAAAATTTTGACTAGCGGAGGCTAGAAGGAGAGAGATGGGTGCGAGAGCGTCAGTATTAAGCGGGGGA
GAATTAGATCGCGATGGGAAAAAATTCGGTTAAGGCCAGGGGGAAAGAAAAAATATAAATTAAAACATAT
AGTATGGGCAAGCAGGGAGCTAGAACGATTCGCAGTTAATCCTGGCCTGTTAGAAACATCAGAAGGCTGT
AGACAAATACTGGGACAGCTACAACCATCCCTTCAGACAGGATCAGAAGAACTTAGATCATTATATAATA
CAGTAGCAACCCTCTATTGTGTGCATCAAAGGATAGAGATAAAAGACACCAAGGAAGCTTTAGACAAGAT
AGAGGAAGAGCAAAACAAAAGTAAGACCACCGCACAGCAAGCGGCCGCTGATCTTCAGACCTGGAGGAGG
AGATATGAGGGACAATTGGAGAAGTGAATTATATAAATATAAAGTAGTAAAAATTGAACCATTAGGAGTA
GCACCCACCAAGGCAAAGAGAAGAGTGGTGCAGAGAGAAAAAAGAGCAGTGGGAATAGGAGCTTTGTTCC
TTGGGTTCTTGGGAGCAGCAGGAAGCACTATGGGCGCAGCGTCAATGACGCTGACGGTACAGGCCAGACA
ATTATTGTCTGGTATAGTGCAGCAGCAGAACAATTTGCTGAGGGCTATTGAGGCGCAACAGCATCTGTTG
CAACTCACAGTCTGGGGCATCAAGCAGCTCCAGGCAAGAATCCTGGCTGTGGAAAGATACCTAAAGGATC
AACAGCTCCTGGGGATTTGGGGTTGCTCTGGAAAACTCATTTGCACCACTGCTGTGCCTTGGAATGCTAG
TTGGAGTAATAAATCTCTGGAACAGATTTGGAATCACACGACCTGGATGGAGTGGGACAGAGAAATTAAC
AATTACACAAGCTTAATACACTCCTTAATTGAAGAATCGCAAAACCAGCAAGAAAAGAATGAACAAGAAT
TATTGGAATTAGATAAATGGGCAAGTTTGTGGAATTGGTTTAACATAACAAATTGGCTGTGGTATATAAA
ATTATTCATAATGATAGTAGGAGGCTTGGTAGGTTTAAGAATAGTTTTTGCTGTACTTTCTATAGTGAAT
AGAGTTAGGCAGGGATATTCACCATTATCGTTTCAGACCCACCTCCCAACCCCGAGGGGACCCATGCATT
GCATCTCAATTAGTCAGCAACCAGGTGTGGAAAGTCCCCAGGCTCCCCAGCAGGCAGAAGTATGCAAAGC
ATGCGTCTCAATTAGTCAGCAACCATAGTCCCGCCCCTAACTCCGCCCATCCCGCCCCTAACTCCGCCCA
GTTCCGCCCATTCTCCGCCCCATGGCTGACTAATTTTTTTTATTTATGCAGAGGCCGAGGCCGCCTCGGC
CTCTGAGCTATTCCAGAAGTAGTGAGGAGGCTTTTTTGGAGGCCTAGGCTTTTGCAAAAAGCTTTCTAGA
GGTACCACCGGAGCTTACCATGACCGAGTACAAGCCCACGGTGCGCCTCGCCACCCGCGACGACGTCCCC
AGGGCCGTACGCACCCTCGCCGCCGCGTTCGCCGACTACCCCGCCACGCGCCACACCGTCGATCCGGACC
GCCACATCGAGCGGGTCACCGAGCTGCAAGAACTCTTCCTCACGCGCGTCGGGCTCGACATCGGCAAGGT
GTGGGTCGCGGACGACGGCGCCGCCGTGGCGGTCTGGACCACGCCGGAGAGCGTCGAAGCGGGGGCGGTG
TTCGCCGAGATCGGCCCGCGCATGGCCGAGTTGAGCGGTTCCCGGCTGGCCGCGCAGCAACAGATGGAAG
GCCTCCTGGCGCCGCACCGGCCCAAGGAGCCCGCGTGGTTCCTGGCCACCGTCGGCGTCTCGCCCGACCA
CCAGGGCAAGGGTCTGGGCAGCGCCGTCGTGCTCCCCGGAGTGGAGGCGGCCGAGCGCGCCGGGGTGCCC
GCCTTCCTGGAGACCTCCGCGCCCCGCAACCTCCCCTTCTACGAGCGGCTCGGCTTCACCGTCACCGCCG
ACGTCGAGGTGCCCGAAGGACCGCGCACCTGGTGCATGACCCGCAAGCCCGGTGCCAGTTAACGAATTCT
AGATCTTGAGACAAATGGCAGTATTCATCCACAATTTTAAAAGAAAAGGGGGGATTGGGGGGTACAGTGC
AGGGGAAAGAATAGTAGACATAATAGCAACAGACATACAAACTAAAGAATTACAAAAACAAATTACAAAA
ATTCAAAATTTTCGGGTTTATTACAGGGACAGCAGAGATCCACTTTGGCGCCGGCTCGAGGCCTGCAGGT
GCAAAGATGGATAAAGTTTTAAACAGAGAGGAATCTTTGCAGCTAATGGACCTTCTAGGTCTTGAAAGGA
GTGGGAATT
