>Addgene plasmid #143453 | TFORF0950 | depositor partial sequence | sequence record 282497 | Insert
ACCGCCACCATGGGTTCCAAGAGAAGAAGAGCTACCTCCCCTTCCAGCAGTGTCAGCGGGGACTTTGATG
ATGGGCACCATTCTGTGTCAACACCAGGCCCAAGCAGGAAAAGGAGGAGACTTTCCAATCTTCCAACTGT
AGATCCTATTGCCGTGTGCCATGAACTCTATAATACCATCCGAGACTATAAGGATGAACAGGGCAGACTT
CTCTGTGAGCTCTTCATTAGGGCACCAAAGCGAAGAAATCAACCAGACTATTATGAAGTGGTTTCTCAGC
CCATTGACTTGATGAAAATCCAACAGAAACTAAAAATGGAAGAGTATGATGATGTTAATTTGCTGACTGC
TGACTTCCAGCTTCTTTTTAACAATGCAAAGTCCTATTATAAGCCAGATTCTCCTGAATATAAAGCCGCT
TGCAAACTCTGGGATTTGTACCTTCGAACAAGAAATGAGTTTGTTCAGAAAGGAGAAGCAGATGACGAAG
ATGATGATGAAGATGGGCAAGACAATCAGGGCACAGTGACTGAAGGATCTTCTCCAGCTTACTTGAAGGA
GATCCTGGAGCAGCTTCTTGAAGCCATAGTTGTAGCTACAAATCCATCAGGACGTCTCATTAGCGAACTT
TTTCAGAAACTGCCTTCTAAAGTGCAATATCCAGATTATTATGCAATAATTAAGGAGCCTATAGATCTCA
AGACCATTGCCCAGAGGATACAGAATGGAAGCTACAAAAGTATTCATGCAATGGCCAAAGATATAGATCT
CCTCGCAAAAAATGCCAAAACTTATAATGAGCCTGGCTCTCAAGTATTCAAGGATGCAAATTCAATTAAA
AAAATATTTTATATGAAAAAGGCTGAAATTGAACATCATGAAATGGCTAAGTCAAGTCTTCGAATGAGGA
CTCCATCCAACTTGGCTGCAGCCAGACTGACAGGTCCTTCACACAGTAAAGGCAGCCTTGGTGAAGAGAG
AAATCCCACTAGCAAGTATTACCGTAATAAAAGAGCAGTACAAGGAGGTCGTTTATCAGCAATTACAATG
GCACTTCAATATGGCTCAGAAAGTGAAGAAGATGCTGCTTTAGCTGCTGCACGCTATGAAGAGGGAGAGT
CAGAAGCAGAAAGCATCACTTCCTTTATGGATGTTTCAAATCCTTTTTATCAGCTTTATGACACAGTTAG
GAGTTGTCGGAATAACCAAGGGCAGCTAATAGCTGAACCTTTTTACCATTTGCCTTCAAAGAAAAAATAC
CCTGATTATTACCAGCAAATTAAAATGCCCATATCACTACAACAGATCCGAACAAAACTGAAGAATCAAG
AATATGAAACTTTAGATCATTTGGAGTGTGATCTGAATTTAATGTTTGAAAATGCCAAACGCTATAATGT
GCCCAATTCAGCCATCTACAAGCGAGTTCTAAAATTGCAGCAAGTTATGCAGGCAAAGAAGAAAGAGCTT
GCCAGGAGAGACGATATCGAGGACGGAGACAGCATGATCTCTTCAGCCACCTCTGATACTGGTAGTGCCA
AAAGAAAAAGTAAAAAGAACATAAGAAAGCAGCGAATGAAAATCTTATTCAATGTTGTTCTTGAAGCTCG
AGAGCCAGGTTCAGGCAGAAGACTTTGTGACCTATTTATGGTTAAACCATCCAAAAAGGACTATCCTGAT
TATTATAAAATCATCTTGGAGCCAATGGACTTGAAAATAATTGAGCATAACATCCGCAATGACAAATATG
CTGGTGAAGAGGGAATGATAGAAGACATGAAGCTGATGTTCCGGAATGCCAGGCACTATAATGAGGAGGG
CTCCCAGGTTTATAATGATGCACATATCCTGGAGAAGTTACTCAAGGAGAAAAGGAAAGAGCTGGGCCCA
CTGCCTGATGATGATGACATGGCTTCTCCCAAACTCAAGCTGAGTAGGAAGAGTGGCATTTCTCCTAAAA
AATCAAAATACATGACTCCAATGCAGCAGAAACTAAATGAGGTCTATGAAGCTGTAAAGAACTATACTGA
TAAGAGGGGTCGCCGCCTCAGTGCCATATTTCTGAGGCTTCCCTCTAGATCTGAGTTGCCTGACTACTAT
CTGACTATTAAAAAGCCCATGGACATGGAAAAAATTCGAAGTCACATGATGGCCAACAAGTACCAAGATA
TTGACTCTATGGTTGAGGACTTTGTCATGATGTTTAATAATGCCTGTACATACAATGAGCCGGAGTCTTT
GATCTACAAAGATGCTCTTGTTCTACACAAAGTCCTGCTTGAAACACGCAGAGACCTGGAGGGAGATGAG
GACTCTCATGTCCCAAATGTGACTTTGCTGATTCAAGAGCTTATCCACAATCTTTTTGTGTCAGTCATGA
GTCATCAGGATGATGAGGGAAGATGCTACAGCGATTCTTTAGCAGAAATTCCTGCTGTGGATCCCAACTT
TCCTAACAAACCACCCCTTACATTTGACATAATTAGGAAGAATGTTGAAAATAATCGCTACCGTCGGCTT
GATTTATTTCAAGAGCATATGTTTGAAGTATTGGAACGAGCAAGAAGGATGAATCGGACAGATTCAGAAA
TATATGAAGATGCAGTAGAACTTCAGCAGTTTTTTATTAAAATTCGTGATGAACTCTGCAAAAATGGAGA
GATTCTTCTTTCACCGGCACTCAGCTATACCACAAAACATTTGCATAATGATGTGGAGAAAGAGAGAAAG
GAAAAATTGCCAAAAGAAATAGAGGAAGATAAACTAAAACGAGAAGAAGAAAAAAGAGAAGCTGAAAAGA
GTGAAGATTCCTCTGGTGCTGCAGGCCTCTCAGGCTTACATCGCACATACAGCCAGGACTGTAGCTTTAA
AAACAGCATGTACCATGTTGGAGATTACGTCTATGTGGAACCTGCAGAGGCCAACCTACAACCACATATC
GTCTGTATTGAAAGACTGTGGGAGGATTCAGCTGGTGAAAAATGGTTGTATGGCTGTTGGTTTTACCGAC
CAAATGAAACATTCCACCTGGCTACACGAAAATTTCTAGAAAAAGAAGTTTTTAAGAGTGACTATTACAA
CAAAGTTCCAGTTAGTAAAATTCTAGGCAAGTGTGTGGTCATGTTTGTCAAGGAATACTTTAAGTTATGC
CCAGAAAACTTCCGAGATGAGGATGTTTTTGTCTGTGAATCACGGTATTCTGCCAAAACCAAATCTTTTA
AGAAAATTAAACTGTGGACCATGCCCATCAGCTCAGTCAGGTTTGTCCCTCGGGATGTGCCTCTGCCTGT
GGTTCGCGTGGCCTCTGTATTTGCAAATGCAGATAAAGGTGATGATGAGAAGAATACAGACAACTCAGAG
GACAGTCGAGCTGAAGACAATTTTAACTTGGAAAAGGAAAAAGAAGATGTCCCTGTGGAAATGTCCAATG
GTGAACCAGGTTGCCACTACTTTGAGCAGCTCCATTACAATGACATGTGGCTGAAGGTTGGCGACTGTGT
CTTCATCAAGTCCCATGGCCTGGTGCGTCCTCGTGTGGGCAGAATTGAAAAAGTATGGGTTCGAGATGGA
GCTGCATATTTTTATGGCCCCATCTTCATTCACCCAGAAGAAACAGAGCATGAGCCCACAAAAATGTTCT
ACAAAAAAGAAGTATTTCTGAGTAATCTGGAAGAAACCTGCCCCATGACATGTATTCTCGGAAAGTGTGC
TGTGTTGTCATTCAAGGACTTCCTCTCCTGCAGGCCAACTGAAATACCAGAAAATGACATTCTGCTTTGT
GAGAGCCGCTACAATGAGAGCGACAAGCAGATGAAGAAATTCAAAGGATTGAAGAGGTTTTCACTCTCTG
CTAAAGTGGTAGATGATGAAATTTACTACTTCAGAAAACCAATTGTTCCTCAGAAGGAGCCATCACCTTT
GCTGGAAAAGAAGATCCAGTTGCTAGAAGCTAAATTTGCCGAGTTAGAAGGTGGAGATGATGATATTGAA
GAGATGGGAGAAGAAGATAGTGAGGTCATTGAACCTCCTTCTCTACCTCAGCTTCAGACCCCCCTGGCCA
GTGAGCTGGACCTCATGCCCTACACACCCCCACAGTCTACCCCAAAGTCTGCCAAAGGCAGTGCAAAGAA
GGAAGGCTCCAAACGGAAAATCAACATGAGTGGCTACATCCTGTTCAGCAGTGAGATGAGGGCTGTGATT
AAGGCCCAACACCCAGACTACTCTTTCGGGGAGCTCAGCCGCCTGGTGGGGACAGAATGGAGAAATCTTG
AGACAGCCAAGAAAGCAGAATATGAAGGTGTGATGAACCAAGGAGTGGCCCCTATGGTAGGGACTCCAGC
ACCAGGTGGAAGTCCATATGGACAACAGGTGGGAGTTTTGGGGCCTCCAGGGCAGCAGGCACCACCTCCA
TATCCCGGCCCACATCCAGCTGGACCCCCTGTCATACAGCAGCCAACAACACCCATGTTTGTAGCTCCCC
CACCAAAGACCCAGCGGCTTCTTCACTCAGAGGCCTACCTGAAATACATTGAAGGACTCAGTGCGGAGTC
CAACAGCATTAGCAAGTGGGATCAGACACTGGCAGCTCGAAGACGCGACGTCCATTTGTCGAAAGAACAG
GAGAGCCGCCTACCCTCTCACTGGCTGAAAAGCAAAGGGGCCCACACCACCATGGCAGATGCCCTCTGGC
GCCTTCGAGATTTGATGCTCCGGGACACCCTCAACATTCGCCAAGCATACAACCTAGAAAATGTTTAGTA
ATGAACTAGTCCGTAACTTGAAAGTATTTCGATTTCTTGGCTTTATATATCTTGTGGAAAGGACGAGTGA
GTCGGCGTCCCGTCCTGCGA
