>Addgene plasmid #143453 | TFORF0950 | depositor partial sequence | sequence record 282498 | Barcode
GTGAGTCGGCGTCCCGTCCTGCGA
